Addgene plasmid #141515: TFORF0101
Purpose: Lentiviral vector for overexpressing the FOXC2 transcription factor ORF with a unique 24-bp barcode. Barcodes facilitate identification of transcription factors in pooled screens.
Depositing lab: Feng Zhang. Depositing organization: Broad Institute. Publication: A transcription factor atlas of directed differentiation. Joung J, Ma S, Tay T, Geiger-Schuller KR, Kirchgatterer PC, Verdine VK, Guo B, Arias-Garcia MA, Allen WE, Singh A, Kuksenko O, Abudayyeh OO, Gootenberg JS, Fu Z, Macrae RK, Buenrostro JD, Regev A, Zhang F. Cell. 2023 Jan 5;186(1):209-229.e26. doi: 10.1016/j.cell.2022.11.026. PubMed 36608654.
Backbone
  Vector backbone: pLX_TRC317
  Backbone manufacturer: Broad Institute Genetic Perturbation Platform
  Backbone size w/o insert (bp): 8264
  Vector type: Mammalian Expression, Lentiviral
  Selectable markers: Puromycin
Growth in bacteria
  Bacterial resistance: Ampicillin, 100 μg/mL
  Growth temperature: 37°C
  Growth strain: NEB Stable
  Copy number: High Copy
Gene/Insert
  Gene/Insert name: FOXC2
  Species: H. sapiens (human)
  Insert size (bp): 1607
  Entrez Gene: FOXC2 (a.k.a. FKHL14, LD, MFH-1, MFH1)
  Promoter: EF1a
  Cloning method: Unknown
  Sequencing primers: 5′ GGGTGGAGACTGAAGTTAGGCCAG; 3′ CACATAGCGTAAAAGGAGCAACATAG
Terms and licenses: Academic/Nonprofit Terms; Industry Terms: Not Available to Industry
Depositor comments: NM_005251,ENST00000320354 . The transcription factor ORF portion of this plasmid was synthesized by Genewiz. Please test multiple small colonies in case of plasmid recombination. To make this collection available in a timely manner, a portion of this collection was not fully sequenced by Addgene. If an Addgene verified full plasmid sequence is not available, please contact us prior to placing an order to request the full sequence.
How to cite: TFORF0101 was a gift from Feng Zhang (Addgene plasmid # 141515 ; http://n2t.net/addgene:141515 ; RRID:Addgene_141515)
