[The description below was written by a language model from this plasmid's Addgene catalogue record and pLannotate feature annotations shown in this document.]
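Description:
TFORF0101 is a third-generation-style, self-inactivating lentiviral expression plasmid built on the pLX_TRC317 backbone for overexpressing the human transcription factor FOXC2 in mammalian cells. It is maintained in E. coli through a high-copy ColE1/pUC-type origin with an ampicillin resistance gene (β-lactamase). The backbone also carries an f1 origin and residual lac, T7 and T3 cloning-vector elements. The depositor warns that the plasmid can recombine, as is common for vectors containing LTR repeats.

The viral portion runs from an RSV promoter fused to a truncated HIV-1 5' LTR, which drives genomic RNA production in packaging cells without Tat. It continues through the Ψ packaging signal with a gag fragment, the Rev response element and a cPPT/CTS, and ends at a ΔU3 3' LTR followed by an SV40 polyadenylation signal. Two cassettes lie between the LTRs. An SV40 early promoter/origin region drives puromycin N-acetyltransferase for selecting transduced cells. A full-length EF-1α promoter drives the FOXC2 open reading frame, annotated as about 1.5 kb within a recorded 1.6 kb insert. A WPRE downstream of the ORF enhances transcript stability and expression.

The catalogue entry states that the construct carries a unique 24-bp barcode, which the feature table does not annotate separately. It presumably lies in the insert sequence beyond the coding region, near a short fragment that the annotator matched to the U6 promoter. The plasmid belongs to a barcoded transcription factor ORF collection. The barcode allows the delivered factor to be identified by sequencing in pooled overexpression screens, such as those probing directed differentiation.
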