Features (pLannotate 1.2.2; 31 found; start..end, strand, type, name):
      5..231     +  promoter       RSV promoter: Rous sarcoma virus enhancer/promoter
    232..412     +  LTR            5' LTR (truncated): truncated 5' long terminal repeat (LTR) from HIV-1
    459..584     +  misc_feature   HIV-1 Ψ: packaging signal of human immunodeficiency virus type 1
    568..931     +  CDS            HIV-1 gag (fragment): gag protein from human immunodeficiency virus 1; gag
   1077..1310    +  misc_feature   RRE: The Rev response element (RRE) of HIV-1 allows for Rev-dependent mRNA export from the nucleus to the cytoplasm.
   1687..1713    +  CDS            Rev (fragment): human immunodeficiency virus 1 (HIV-1) Rev protein; rev; enhances nuclear export of unspliced and incompletely spliced viral mRNAs
   1720..1743    +  promoter       SV40 promoter (fragment): SV40 early promoter
   1744..1815    +  promoter       SV40 promoter (fragment): SV40 enhancer and early promoter
   1839..1974    +  rep_origin     SV40 ori: SV40 origin of replication
   2020..2616    +  CDS            PuroR (fragment): puromycin N-acetyltransferase; pac from Streptomyces; confers resistance to puromycin
   2665..2782    +  misc_feature   cPPT/CTS: central polypurine tract and central termination sequence of HIV-1
   2847..2913    +  CDS            small t antigen (fragment): SV40 (simian virus 40) small t antigen
   2920..4098    +  promoter       EF-1α promoter: strong constitutive promoter for human elongation factor EF-1α
   4115..5617    +  CDS            FOXC2: FOXC2_HUMAN - Also known as FKHL14, MFH1. Experimental evidence at protein level: Swiss-Prot protein existence level 1. Transcriptional activator. Might be involved in the formation of special mesenchymal tissues. From Homo sapiens (Human).
   5633..5686    +  promoter       U6 promoter (fragment): RNA polymerase III promoter for human U6 snRNA
   5728..6316    +  misc_feature   WPRE: woodchuck hepatitis virus posttranscriptional regulatory element
   6367..6386    +  misc_feature   cPPT/CTS (fragment): central polypurine tract and central termination sequence of HIV-1
   6388..6621    +  LTR            3' LTR (ΔU3): self-inactivating 3' long terminal repeat (LTR) from HIV-1
   6699..6820    +  polyA_signal   SV40 poly(A) signal: SV40 polyadenylation signal
   6860..6995    +  rep_origin     SV40 ori: SV40 origin of replication
   7016..7034    -  promoter       T7 promoter: promoter for bacteriophage T7 RNA polymerase
   7042..7197    +  CDS            lacZα (fragment): LacZα fragment of β-galactosidase; lacZ fragment
   7202..7630    +  rep_origin     f1 ori (sequence partly withheld): f1 bacteriophage origin of replication; arrow indicates direction of (+) strand synthesis
   7683..7787    +  promoter       AmpR promoter: bla
   7788..8648    +  CDS            AmpR: β-lactamase; bla; confers resistance to ampicillin, carbenicillin, and related antibiotics
   8819..9407    +  rep_origin     ori: high-copy-number ColE1/pMB1/pBR322/pUC origin of replication
   9590..9682    +  CDS            lacI (fragment): lac repressor; lacI; The lac repressor binds to the lac operator to inhibit transcription in E. coli. This inhibition can be relieved by adding lactose or isopropyl-β-D-thiogalactopyranoside (IPTG).
   9695..9716    +  protein_bind   CAP binding site: CAP binding activates transcription in the presence of cAMP. E. coli catabolite activator protein
   9731..9761    +  promoter       lac promoter: promoter for the E. coli lac operon
   9769..9785    +  protein_bind   lac operator: The lac repressor binds to the lac operator to inhibit transcription in E. coli. This inhibition can be relieved by adding lactose or isopropyl-β-D-thiogalactopyranoside (IPTG). lac repressor encoded by lacI
   9830..9848    +  promoter       T3 promoter: promoter for bacteriophage T3 RNA polymerase
>Addgene plasmid #141515 | TFORF0101 | depositor full sequence | sequence record 276681 | Full Sequence
TTAATGTAGTCTTATGCAATACTCTTGTAGTCTTGCAACATGGTAACGATGAGTTAGCAACATGCCTTAC
AAGGAGAGAAAAAGCACCGTGCATGCCGATTGGTGGAAGTAAGGTGGTACGATCGTGCCTTATTAGGAAG
GCAACAGACGGGTCTGACATGGATTGGACGAACCACTGAATTGCCGCATTGCAGAGATATTGTATTTAAG
TGCCTAGCTCGATACATAAACGGGTCTCTCTGGTTAGACCAGATCTGAGCCTGGGAGCTCTCTGGCTAAC
TAGGGAACCCACTGCTTAAGCCTCAATAAAGCTTGCCTTGAGTGCTTCAAGTAGTGTGTGCCCGTCTGTT
GTGTGACTCTGGTAACTAGAGATCCCTCAGACCCTTTTAGTCAGTGTGGAAAATCTCTAGCAGTGGCGCC
CGAACAGGGACTTGAAAGCGAAAGGGAAACCAGAGGAGCTCTCTCGACGCAGGACTCGGCTTGCTGAAGC
GCGCACGGCAAGAGGCGAGGGGCGGCGACTGGTGAGTACGCCAAAAATTTTGACTAGCGGAGGCTAGAAG
GAGAGAGATGGGTGCGAGAGCGTCAGTATTAAGCGGGGGAGAATTAGATCGCGATGGGAAAAAATTCGGT
TAAGGCCAGGGGGAAAGAAAAAATATAAATTAAAACATATAGTATGGGCAAGCAGGGAGCTAGAACGATT
CGCAGTTAATCCTGGCCTGTTAGAAACATCAGAAGGCTGTAGACAAATACTGGGACAGCTACAACCATCC
CTTCAGACAGGATCAGAAGAACTTAGATCATTATATAATACAGTAGCAACCCTCTATTGTGTGCATCAAA
GGATAGAGATAAAAGACACCAAGGAAGCTTTAGACAAGATAGAGGAAGAGCAAAACAAAAGTAAGACCAC
CGCACAGCAAGCGGCCGCTGATCTTCAGACCTGGAGGAGGAGATATGAGGGACAATTGGAGAAGTGAATT
ATATAAATATAAAGTAGTAAAAATTGAACCATTAGGAGTAGCACCCACCAAGGCAAAGAGAAGAGTGGTG
CAGAGAGAAAAAAGAGCAGTGGGAATAGGAGCTTTGTTCCTTGGGTTCTTGGGAGCAGCAGGAAGCACTA
TGGGCGCAGCGTCAATGACGCTGACGGTACAGGCCAGACAATTATTGTCTGGTATAGTGCAGCAGCAGAA
CAATTTGCTGAGGGCTATTGAGGCGCAACAGCATCTGTTGCAACTCACAGTCTGGGGCATCAAGCAGCTC
CAGGCAAGAATCCTGGCTGTGGAAAGATACCTAAAGGATCAACAGCTCCTGGGGATTTGGGGTTGCTCTG
GAAAACTCATTTGCACCACTGCTGTGCCTTGGAATGCTAGTTGGAGTAATAAATCTCTGGAACAGATTTG
GAATCACACGACCTGGATGGAGTGGGACAGAGAAATTAACAATTACACAAGCTTAATACACTCCTTAATT
GAAGAATCGCAAAACCAGCAAGAAAAGAATGAACAAGAATTATTGGAATTAGATAAATGGGCAAGTTTGT
GGAATTGGTTTAACATAACAAATTGGCTGTGGTATATAAAATTATTCATAATGATAGTAGGAGGCTTGGT
AGGTTTAAGAATAGTTTTTGCTGTACTTTCTATAGTGAATAGAGTTAGGCAGGGATATTCACCATTATCG
TTTCAGACCCACCTCCCAACCCCGAGGGGACCCATGCATTGCATCTCAATTAGTCAGCAACCAGGTGTGG
AAAGTCCCCAGGCTCCCCAGCAGGCAGAAGTATGCAAAGCATGCGTCTCAATTAGTCAGCAACCATAGTC
CCGCCCCTAACTCCGCCCATCCCGCCCCTAACTCCGCCCAGTTCCGCCCATTCTCCGCCCCATGGCTGAC
TAATTTTTTTTATTTATGCAGAGGCCGAGGCCGCCTCGGCCTCTGAGCTATTCCAGAAGTAGTGAGGAGG
CTTTTTTGGAGGCCTAGGCTTTTGCAAAAAGCTTTCTAGAGGTACCACCGGAGCTTACCATGACCGAGTA
CAAGCCCACGGTGCGCCTCGCCACCCGCGACGACGTCCCCAGGGCCGTACGCACCCTCGCCGCCGCGTTC
GCCGACTACCCCGCCACGCGCCACACCGTCGATCCGGACCGCCACATCGAGCGGGTCACCGAGCTGCAAG
AACTCTTCCTCACGCGCGTCGGGCTCGACATCGGCAAGGTGTGGGTCGCGGACGACGGCGCCGCCGTGGC
GGTCTGGACCACGCCGGAGAGCGTCGAAGCGGGGGCGGTGTTCGCCGAGATCGGCCCGCGCATGGCCGAG
TTGAGCGGTTCCCGGCTGGCCGCGCAGCAACAGATGGAAGGCCTCCTGGCGCCGCACCGGCCCAAGGAGC
CCGCGTGGTTCCTGGCCACCGTCGGCGTCTCGCCCGACCACCAGGGCAAGGGTCTGGGCAGCGCCGTCGT
GCTCCCCGGAGTGGAGGCGGCCGAGCGCGCCGGGGTGCCCGCCTTCCTGGAGACCTCCGCGCCCCGCAAC
CTCCCCTTCTACGAGCGGCTCGGCTTCACCGTCACCGCCGACGTCGAGGTGCCCGAAGGACCGCGCACCT
GGTGCATGACCCGCAAGCCCGGTGCCAGTTAACGAATTCTAGATCTTGAGACAAATGGCAGTATTCATCC
ACAATTTTAAAAGAAAAGGGGGGATTGGGGGGTACAGTGCAGGGGAAAGAATAGTAGACATAATAGCAAC
AGACATACAAACTAAAGAATTACAAAAACAAATTACAAAAATTCAAAATTTTCGGGTTTATTACAGGGAC
AGCAGAGATCCACTTTGGCGCCGGCTCGAGGCCTGCAGGTGCAAAGATGGATAAAGTTTTAAACAGAGAG
GAATCTTTGCAGCTAATGGACCTTCTAGGTCTTGAAAGGAGTGGGAATTGGCTCCGGTGCCCGTCAGTGG
GCAGAGCGCACATCGCCCACAGTCCCCGAGAAGTTGGGGGGAGGGGTCGGCAATTGAACCGGTGCCTAGA
GAAGGTGGCGCGGGGTAAACTGGGAAAGTGATGTCGTGTACTGGCTCCGCCTTTTTCCCGAGGGTGGGGG
AGAACCGTATATAAGTGCAGTAGTCGCCGTGAACGTTCTTTTTCGCAACGGGTTTGCCGCCAGAACACAG
GTAAGTGCCGTGTGTGGTTCCCGCGGGCCTGGCCTCTTTACGGGTTATGGCCCTTGCGTGCCTTGAATTA
CTTCCACCTGGCTGCAGTACGTGATTCTTGATCCCGAGCTTCGGGTTGGAAGTGGGTGGGAGAGTTCGAG
GCCTTGCGCTTAAGGAGCCCCTTCGCCTCGTGCTTGAGTTGAGGCCTGGCCTGGGCGCTGGGGCCGCCGC
GTGCGAATCTGGTGGCACCTTCGCGCCTGTCTCGCTGCTTTCGATAAGTCTCTAGCCATTTAAAATTTTT
GATGACCTGCTGCGACGCTTTTTTTCTGGCAAGATAGTCTTGTAAATGCGGGCCAAGATCTGCACACTGG
TATTTCGGTTTTTGGGGCCGCGGGCGGCGACGGGGCCCGTGCGTCCCAGCGCACATGTTCGGCGAGGCGG
GGCCTGCGAGCGCGGCCACCGAGAATCGGACGGGGGTAGTCTCAAGCTGGCCGGCCTGCTCTGGTGCCTG
GCCTCGCGCCGCCGTGTATCGCCCCGCCCTGGGCGGCAAGGCTGGCCCGGTCGGCACCAGTTGCGTGAGC
GGAAAGATGGCCGCTTCCCGGCCCTGCTGCAGGGAGCTCAAAATGGAGGACGCGGCGCTCGGGAGAGCGG
GCGGGTGAGTCACCCACACAAAGGAAAAGGGCCTTTCCGTCCTCAGCCGTCGCTTCATGTGACTCCACGG
AGTACCGGGCGCCGTCCAGGCACCTCGATTAGTTCTCGAGCTTTTGGAGTACGTCGTCTTTAGGTTGGGG
GGAGGGGTTTTATGCGATGGAGTTTCCCCACACTGAGTGGGTGGAGACTGAAGTTAGGCCAGCTTGGCAC
TTGATGTAATTCTCCTTGGAATTTGCCCTTTTTGAGTTTGGATCTTGGTTCATTCTCAAGCCTCAGACAG
TGGTTCAAAGTTTTTTTCTTCCATTTCAGGTGTCGTGAGGCTAGCACCGCCACCATGCAGGCGCGCTACT
CCGTGTCCGACCCCAACGCCCTGGGAGTGGTGCCCTACCTGAGCGAGCAGAATTACTACCGGGCTGCGGG
CAGCTACGGCGGCATGGCCAGCCCCATGGGCGTCTATTCCGGCCACCCGGAGCAGTACAGCGCGGGGATG
GGCCGCTCCTACGCGCCCTACCACCACCACCAGCCCGCGGCGCCTAAGGACCTGGTGAAGCCGCCCTACA
GCTACATCGCGCTCATCACCATGGCCATCCAGAACGCGCCCGAGAAGAAGATCACCTTGAACGGCATCTA
CCAGTTCATCATGGACCGCTTCCCCTTCTACCGGGAGAACAAGCAGGGCTGGCAGAACAGCATCCGCCAC
AACCTCTCGCTCAACGAGTGCTTCGTCAAGGTGCCCCGCGACGACAAGAAGCCCGGCAAGGGCAGTTACT
GGACCCTGGACCCGGACTCCTACAACATGTTCGAGAACGGCAGCTTCCTGCGGCGCCGGCGGCGCTTCAA
AAAGAAGGACGTGTCCAAGGAGAAGGAGGAGCGGGCCCACCTCAAGGAGCCGCCCCCGGCGGCGTCCAAG
GGCGCCCCGGCCACCCCCCACCTAGCGGACGCCCCCAAGGAGGCCGAGAAGAAGGTGGTGATCAAGAGCG
AGGCGGCGTCCCCGGCGCTGCCGGTCATCACCAAGGTGGAGACGCTGAGCCCCGAGAGCGCGCTGCAGGG
CAGCCCGCGCAGCGCGGCCTCCACGCCCGCCGGCTCCCCCGACGGCTCGCTGCCGGAGCACCACGCCGCG
GCGCCCAACGGGCTGCCTGGCTTCAGCGTGGAGAACATCATGACCCTGCGAACGTCGCCGCCGGGCGGAG
AGCTGAGCCCGGGGGCCGGACGCGCGGGCCTGGTGGTGCCGCCGCTGGCGCTGCCCTACGCCGCCGCGCC
GCCCGCCGCCTACGGCCAGCCGTGCGCTCAGGGCCTGGAGGCCGGGGCCGCCGGGGGCTACCAGTGCAGC
ATGCGAGCGATGAGCCTGTACACCGGGGCCGAGCGGCCGGCGCACATGTGCGTCCCGCCCGCCCTGGACG
AGGCCCTCTCGGACCACCCGAGCGGCCCCACGTCGCCCCTGAGCGCTCTCAACCTCGCCGCCGGCCAGGA
GGGCGCGCTCGCCGCCACGGGCCACCACCACCAGCACCACGGCCACCACCACCCGCAGGCGCCGCCGCCC
CCGCCGGCTCCCCAGCCCCAGCCGACGCCGCAGCCCGGGGCCGCCGCGGCGCAGGCGGCCTCCTGGTATC
TCAACCACAGCGGGGACCTGAACCACCTCCCCGGCCACACGTTCGCGGCCCAGCAGCAAACTTTCCCCAA
CGTGCGGGAGATGTTCAACTCCCACCGGCTGGGGATTGAGAACTCGACCCTCGGGGAGTCCCAGGTGAGT
GGCAATGCCAGCTGCCAGCTGCCCTACAGATCCACGCCGCCTCTCTATCGCCACGCAGCCCCCTACTCCT
ACGACTGCACGAAATACTAGTAATGAACTAGTCCGTAACTTGAAAGTATTTCGATTTCTTGGCTTTATAT
ATCTTGTGGAAAGGACGAATATATGGATAGCCATTCCAAGATACGCGTTAAGTCGACAATCAACCTCTGG
ATTACAAAATTTGTGAAAGATTGACTGGTATTCTTAACTATGTTGCTCCTTTTACGCTATGTGGATACGC
TGCTTTAATGCCTTTGTATCATGCTATTGCTTCCCGTATGGCTTTCATTTTCTCCTCCTTGTATAAATCC
TGGTTGCTGTCTCTTTATGAGGAGTTGTGGCCCGTTGTCAGGCAACGTGGCGTGGTGTGCACTGTGTTTG
CTGACGCAACCCCCACTGGTTGGGGCATTGCCACCACCTGTCAGCTCCTTTCCGGGACTTTCGCTTTCCC
CCTCCCTATTGCCACGGCGGAACTCATCGCCGCCTGCCTTGCCCGCTGCTGGACAGGGGCTCGGCTGTTG
GGCACTGACAATTCCGTGGTGTTGTCGGGGAAATCATCGTCCTTTCCTTGGCTGCTCGCCTGTGTTGCCA
CCTGGATTCTGCGCGGGACGTCCTTCTGCTACGTCCCTTCGGCCCTCAATCCAGCGGACCTTCCTTCCCG
CGGCCTGCTGCCGGCTCTGCGGCCTCTTCCGCGTCTTCGCCTTCGCCCTCAGACGAGTCGGATCTCCCTT
TGGGCCGCCTCCCCGCGTCGACTTTAAGACCAATGACTTACAAGGCAGCTGTAGATCTTAGCCACTTTTT
AAAAGAAAAGGGGGGACTGGAAGGGCTAATTCACTCCCAACGAAGACAAGATCTGCTTTTTGCTTGTACT
GGGTCTCTCTGGTTAGACCAGATCTGAGCCTGGGAGCTCTCTGGCTAACTAGGGAACCCACTGCTTAAGC
CTCAATAAAGCTTGCCTTGAGTGCTTCAAGTAGTGTGTGCCCGTCTGTTGTGTGACTCTGGTAACTAGAG
ATCCCTCAGACCCTTTTAGTCAGTGTGGAAAATCTCTAGCAGTACGTATAGTAGTTCATGTCATCTTATT
ATTCAGTATTTATAACTTGCAAAGAAATGAATATCAGAGAGTGAGAGGAACTTGTTTATTGCAGCTTATA
ATGGTTACAAATAAAGCAATAGCATCACAAATTTCACAAATAAAGCATTTTTTTCACTGCATTCTAGTTG
TGGTTTGTCCAAACTCATCAATGTATCTTATCATGTCTGGCTCTAGCTATCCCGCCCCTAACTCCGCCCA
TCCCGCCCCTAACTCCGCCCAGTTCCGCCCATTCTCCGCCCCATGGCTGACTAATTTTTTTTATTTATGC
AGAGGCCGAGGCCGCCTCGGCCTCTGAGCTATTCCAGAAGTAGTGAGGAGGCTTTTTTGGAGGCCTAGGG
ACGTACCCAATTCGCCCTATAGTGAGTCGTATTACGCGCGCTCACTGGCCGTCGTTTTACAACGTCGTGA
CTGGGAAAACCCTGGCGTTACCCAACTTAATCGCCTTGCAGCACATCCCCCTTTCGCCAGCTGGCGTAAT
AGCGAAGAGGCCCGCACCGATCGCCCTTCCCAACAGTTGCGCAGCCTGAATGGCGAATGGG
[124 nt withheld, positions 7202-7325]
C
[91 nt withheld, positions 7327-7417]
A
[49 nt withheld, positions 7419-7467]
CCTTTGACGTTGGAGTCCACGTTCTTT
[37 nt withheld, positions 7495-7531]
ACCCTATCTCGGTCTATTCTTTTGATTTATAAGGGATTTTGCCGATTTCGGCCTATTGGTTAAAAAATGA
GCTGATTTAACAAAAATTTAACGCGAATTTTAACAAAATATTAACGCTTACAATTTAGGTGGCACTTTTC
GGGGAAATGTGCGCGGAACCCCTATTTGTTTATTTTTCTAAATACATTCAAATATGTATCCGCTCATGAG
ACAATAACCCTGATAAATGCTTCAATAATATTGAAAAAGGAAGAGTATGAGTATTCAACATTTCCGTGTC
GCCCTTATTCCCTTTTTTGCGGCATTTTGCCTTCCTGTTTTTGCTCACCCAGAAACGCTGGTGAAAGTAA
AAGATGCTGAAGATCAGTTGGGTGCACGAGTGGGTTACATCGAACTGGATCTCAACAGCGGTAAGATCCT
TGAGAGTTTTCGCCCCGAAGAACGTTTTCCAATGATGAGCACTTTTAAAGTTCTGCTATGTGGCGCGGTA
TTATCCCGTATTGACGCCGGGCAAGAGCAACTCGGTCGCCGCATACACTATTCTCAGAATGACTTGGTTG
AGTACTCACCAGTCACAGAAAAGCATCTTACGGATGGCATGACAGTAAGAGAATTATGCAGTGCTGCCAT
AACCATGAGTGATAACACTGCGGCCAACTTACTTCTGACAACGATCGGAGGACCGAAGGAGCTAACCGCT
TTTTTGCACAACATGGGGGATCATGTAACTCGCCTTGATCGTTGGGAACCGGAGCTGAATGAAGCCATAC
CAAACGACGAGCGTGACACCACGATGCCTGTAGCAATGGCAACAACGTTGCGCAAACTATTAACTGGCGA
ACTACTTACTCTAGCTTCCCGGCAACAATTAATAGACTGGATGGAGGCGGATAAAGTTGCAGGACCACTT
CTGCGCTCGGCCCTTCCGGCTGGCTGGTTTATTGCTGATAAATCTGGAGCCGGTGAGCGTGGGTCTCGCG
GTATCATTGCAGCACTGGGGCCAGATGGTAAGCCCTCCCGTATCGTAGTTATCTACACGACGGGGAGTCA
GGCAACTATGGATGAACGAAATAGACAGATCGCTGAGATAGGTGCCTCACTGATTAAGCATTGGTAACTG
TCAGACCAAGTTTACTCATATATACTTTAGATTGATTTAAAACTTCATTTTTAATTTAAAAGGATCTAGG
TGAAGATCCTTTTTGATAATCTCATGACCAAAATCCCTTAACGTGAGTTTTCGTTCCACTGAGCGTCAGA
CCCCGTAGAAAAGATCAAAGGATCTTCTTGAGATCCTTTTTTTCTGCGCGTAATCTGCTGCTTGCAAACA
AAAAAACCACCGCTACCAGCGGTGGTTTGTTTGCCGGATCAAGAGCTACCAACTCTTTTTCCGAAGGTAA
CTGGCTTCAGCAGAGCGCAGATACCAAATACTGTTCTTCTAGTGTAGCCGTAGTTAGGCCACCACTTCAA
GAACTCTGTAGCACCGCCTACATACCTCGCTCTGCTAATCCTGTTACCAGTGGCTGCTGCCAGTGGCGAT
AAGTCGTGTCTTACCGGGTTGGACTCAAGACGATAGTTACCGGATAAGGCGCAGCGGTCGGGCTGAACGG
GGGGTTCGTGCACACAGCCCAGCTTGGAGCGAACGACCTACACCGAACTGAGATACCTACAGCGTGAGCT
ATGAGAAAGCGCCACGCTTCCCGAAGGGAGAAAGGCGGACAGGTATCCGGTAAGCGGCAGGGTCGGAACA
GGAGAGCGCACGAGGGAGCTTCCAGGGGGAAACGCCTGGTATCTTTATAGTCCTGTCGGGTTTCGCCACC
TCTGACTTGAGCGTCGATTTTTGTGATGCTCGTCAGGGGGGCGGAGCCTATGGAAAAACGCCAGCAACGC
GGCCTTTTTACGGTTCCTGGCCTTTTGCTGGCCTTTTGCTCACATGTTCTTTCCTGCGTTATCCCCTGAT
TCTGTGGATAACCGTATTACCGCCTTTGAGTGAGCTGATACCGCTCGCCGCAGCCGAACGACCGAGCGCA
GCGAGTCAGTGAGCGAGGAAGCGGAAGAGCGCCCAATACGCAAACCGCCTCTCCCCGCGCGTTGGCCGAT
TCATTAATGCAGCTGGCACGACAGGTTTCCCGACTGGAAAGCGGGCAGTGAGCGCAACGCAATTAATGTG
AGTTAGCTCACTCATTAGGCACCCCAGGCTTTACACTTTATGCTTCCGGCTCGTATGTTGTGTGGAATTG
TGAGCGGATAACAATTTCACACAGGAAACAGCTATGACCATGATTACGCCAAGCGCGCAATTAACCCTCA
CTAAAGGGAACAAAAGCTGGAGCTGCAAGC
