>Addgene plasmid #141515 | TFORF0101 | depositor partial sequence | sequence record 276682 | Insert
ACCGCCACCATGCAGGCGCGCTACTCCGTGTCCGACCCCAACGCCCTGGGAGTGGTGCCCTACCTGAGCG
AGCAGAATTACTACCGGGCTGCGGGCAGCTACGGCGGCATGGCCAGCCCCATGGGCGTCTATTCCGGCCA
CCCGGAGCAGTACAGCGCGGGGATGGGCCGCTCCTACGCGCCCTACCACCACCACCAGCCCGCGGCGCCT
AAGGACCTGGTGAAGCCGCCCTACAGCTACATCGCGCTCATCACCATGGCCATCCAGAACGCGCCCGAGA
AGAAGATCACCTTGAACGGCATCTACCAGTTCATCATGGACCGCTTCCCCTTCTACCGGGAGAACAAGCA
GGGCTGGCAGAACAGCATCCGCCACAACCTCTCGCTCAACGAGTGCTTCGTCAAGGTGCCCCGCGACGAC
AAGAAGCCCGGCAAGGGCAGTTACTGGACCCTGGACCCGGACTCCTACAACATGTTCGAGAACGGCAGCT
TCCTGCGGCGCCGGCGGCGCTTCAAAAAGAAGGACGTGTCCAAGGAGAAGGAGGAGCGGGCCCACCTCAA
GGAGCCGCCCCCGGCGGCGTCCAAGGGCGCCCCGGCCACCCCCCACCTAGCGGACGCCCCCAAGGAGGCC
GAGAAGAAGGTGGTGATCAAGAGCGAGGCGGCGTCCCCGGCGCTGCCGGTCATCACCAAGGTGGAGACGC
TGAGCCCCGAGAGCGCGCTGCAGGGCAGCCCGCGCAGCGCGGCCTCCACGCCCGCCGGCTCCCCCGACGG
CTCGCTGCCGGAGCACCACGCCGCGGCGCCCAACGGGCTGCCTGGCTTCAGCGTGGAGAACATCATGACC
CTGCGAACGTCGCCGCCGGGCGGAGAGCTGAGCCCGGGGGCCGGACGCGCGGGCCTGGTGGTGCCGCCGC
TGGCGCTGCCCTACGCCGCCGCGCCGCCCGCCGCCTACGGCCAGCCGTGCGCTCAGGGCCTGGAGGCCGG
GGCCGCCGGGGGCTACCAGTGCAGCATGCGAGCGATGAGCCTGTACACCGGGGCCGAGCGGCCGGCGCAC
ATGTGCGTCCCGCCCGCCCTGGACGAGGCCCTCTCGGACCACCCGAGCGGCCCCACGTCGCCCCTGAGCG
CTCTCAACCTCGCCGCCGGCCAGGAGGGCGCGCTCGCCGCCACGGGCCACCACCACCAGCACCACGGCCA
CCACCACCCGCAGGCGCCGCCGCCCCCGCCGGCTCCCCAGCCCCAGCCGACGCCGCAGCCCGGGGCCGCC
GCGGCGCAGGCGGCCTCCTGGTATCTCAACCACAGCGGGGACCTGAACCACCTCCCCGGCCACACGTTCG
CGGCCCAGCAGCAAACTTTCCCCAACGTGCGGGAGATGTTCAACTCCCACCGGCTGGGGATTGAGAACTC
GACCCTCGGGGAGTCCCAGGTGAGTGGCAATGCCAGCTGCCAGCTGCCCTACAGATCCACGCCGCCTCTC
TATCGCCACGCAGCCCCCTACTCCTACGACTGCACGAAATACTAGTAATGAACTAGTCCGTAACTTGAAA
GTATTTCGATTTCTTGGCTTTATATATCTTGTGGAAAGGACGAATATATGGATAGCCATTCCAAGAT
