>Addgene plasmid #141515 | TFORF0101 | depositor partial sequence | sequence record 276683 | Barcode
ATATATGGATAGCCATTCCAAGAT
