>Addgene plasmid #141515 | TFORF0101 | addgene partial sequence | sequence record 353019 | WPRE-R 5'-CATAGCGTAAAAGGAGCAACA-3'
CGAGGCCCTCTCGGACCACCCGAGCGGCCCCACGTCGCCCCTGAGCGCTCTCAACCTCGCCGCCGGCCAG
GAGGGCGCGCTCGCCGCCACGGGCCACCACCACCAGCACCACGGCCACCACCACCCGCAGGCGCCGCCGC
CCCCGCCGGCTCCCCAGCCCCAGCCGACGCCGCAGCCCGGGGCCGCCGCGGCGCAGGCGGCCTCCTGGTA
TCTCAACCACAGCGGGGACCTGAACCACCTCCCCGGCCACACGTTCGCGGCCCAGCAGCAAACTTTCCCC
AACGTGCGGGAGATGTTCAACTCCCACCGGCTGGGGATTGAGAACTCGACCCTCGGGGAGTCCCAGGTGA
GTGGCAATGCCAGCTGCCAGCTGCCCTACAGATCCACGCCGCCTCTCTATCGCCACGCAGCCCCCTACTC
CTACGACTGCACGAAATACTAGTAATGAACTAGTCCGTAACTTGAAAGTATTTCGATTTCTTGGCTTTAT
ATATCTTGTGGAAAGGACGAATATATGGATAGCCATTCCAAGATACGCGTTAAGTCGACAATCAACCTCT
GGATTACAAAA
